>Addgene plasmid #195159 | Tom70NTD-ABHD16Acyto-mNG | addgene full sequence | sequence record 384021 | Addgene NGS Result
CGTATTAGTCATCGCTATTACCATGGTGATGCGGTTTTGGCAGTACATCAATGGGCGTGGATAGCGGTTT
GACTCACGGGGATTTCCAAGTCTCCACCCCATTGACGTCAATGGGAGTTTGTTTTGGCACCAAAATCAAC
GGGACTTTCCAAAATGTCGTAACAACTCCGCCCCATTGACGCAAATGGGCGGTAGGCGTGTACGGTGGGA
GGTCTATATAAGCAGAGCTGGTTTAGTGAACCGTCAGATCCGCTAGCGCTACCGGACTCAGATCTCGAGC
TCAAGCTTATGGCCGCCTCTAAACCTGTGGAGGCAGCGGTGGTCGCAGCCGCTGTACCGAGCTCCGGGAG
TGGGGTGGGCGGCGGCGGGACTGCGGGCCCGGGCACGGGGGGGCTGCCGCGATGGCAGCTGGCTCTGGCG
GTCGGGGCACCCCTGCTGCTGGGCGCGGGTGCCATATACCTGTGGAGTCGGCAGCAACGGCGCCGGGGCC
GCTGGACCAACCCCCAGTACCGGCAGTTCATCACCATCTTGGAAGCAACACATCGGAACCAGTCTTCAGA
AAACAAGAGGCAGCTTGCCAACTACAACTTTGACTTCCGGAGCTGGCCAGTCGACTTCCACTGGGAAGAA
CCCAGCAGCCGGAAGGAGTCTCGAGGGGGCCCTTCCCGCCGGGGTGTGGCCCTGCTTCGCCCAGAGCCCC
TGCACCGGGGGACAGCAGACACCCTCCTCAACCGGGTTAAGAAGCTGCCTTGTCAGATCACCAGCTACCT
GGTGGCGCACACCCTAGGGCGCCGGATGCTGTATCCAGGCTCTGTGTACCTGCTGCAGAAGGCCCTCATG
CCTGTGCTGCTGCAGGGCCAGGCCCGACTGGTGGAAGAGTGTAATGGGCGCCGGGCAAAGCTGCTGGCCT
GTGATGGCAATGAGATTGACACCATGTTTGTGGACCGGCGGGGGACAGCTGAGCCCCAGGGACAGAAGCT
GGTGATCTGCTGTGAGGGGAATGCTGGGTTTTATGAGGTGGGCTGCGTCTCCACGCCCCTGGAAGCTGGA
TATTCAGTCCTGGGCTGGAATCATCCAGGCTTTGCTGGAAGCACGGGGGTGCCATTCCCGCAGAATGAGG
CTAATGCCATGGATGTGGTGGTCCAGTTTGCCATCCACCGCCTGGGCTTCCAGCCCCAGGACATCATCAT
CTACGCCTGGTCCATCGGCGGCTTCACTGCCACGTGGGCAGCCATGTCCTACCCAGATGTTAGTGCCATG
ATCCTGGATGCCTCCTTTGATGACCTGGTGCCCTTGGCCTTGAAGGTCATGCCAGACAGCTGGAGGGGCC
TGGTGACCAGGACCGTGAGGCAGCATCTCAATCTAAACAACGCGGAGCAGCTGTGCAGATACCAGGGTCC
TGTACTGCTGATCCGGAGAACCAAGGATGAGATCATCACCACCACGGTTCCTGAGGACATCATGTCCAAC
CGAGGCAATGACCTCCTGCTGAAGCTCCTGCAGCATCGGTATCCCCGGGTGATGGCAGAGGAGGGTCTTC
GAGTGGTGAGGCAGTGGTTGGAGGCCTCCTCACAGCTGGAGGAAGCCTCAATTTATAGCCGATGGGAGGT
GGAAGAGGACTGGTGTCTGTCTGTCCTCCGCTCCTACCAGGCAGAACACGGGCCTGACTTCCCCTGGAGC
GTGGGGGAGGACATGAGTGCAGATGGACGGCGGCAGCTGGCTTTGTTTCTGGCTCGGAAGCATCTGCACA
ACTTTGAGGCCACTCACTGCACCCCACTCCCAGCCCAGAACTTCCAGATGCCCTGGCACCTCCCGCGGGC
CCGGGATCCACCGGTCGCCACCATGGTGAGCAAGGGCGAGGAGGATAACATGGCCTCTCTCCCAGCGACA
CATGAGTTACACATCTTTGGCTCCATCAACGGTGTGGACTTTGACATGGTGGGTCAGGGCACCGGCAATC
CAAATGATGGTTATGAGGAGTTAAACCTGAAGTCCACCAAGGGTGACCTCCAGTTCTCCCCCTGGATTCT
GGTCCCTCATATCGGGTATGGCTTCCATCAGTACCTGCCCTACCCTGACGGGATGTCGCCTTTCCAGGCC
GCCATGGTAGATGGCTCCGGCTACCAAGTCCATCGCACAATGCAGTTTGAAGATGGTGCCTCCCTTACTG
TTAACTACCGCTACACCTACGAGGGAAGCCACATCAAAGGAGAGGCCCAGGTGAAGGGGACTGGTTTCCC
TGCTGACGGTCCTGTGATGACCAACTCGCTGACCGCTGCGGACTGGTGCAGGTCGAAGAAGACTTACCCC
AACGACAAAACCATCATCAGTACCTTTAAGTGGAGTTACACCACTGGAAATGGCAAGCGCTACCGGAGCA
CTGCGCGGACCACCTACACCTTTGCCAAGCCAATGGCGGCTAACTATCTGAAGAACCAGCCGATGTACGT
GTTCCGTAAGACGGAGCTCAAGCACTCCAAGACCGAGCTCAACTTCAAGGAGTGGCAAAAGGCCTTTACC
GATGTGATGGGCATGGACGAGCTGTACAAGTAAGCGGCCGCGACTCTAGATCATAATCAGCCATACCACA
TTTGTAGAGGTTTTACTTGCTTTAAAAAACCTCCCACACCTCCCCCTGAACCTGAAACATAAAATGAATG
CAATTGTTGTTGTTAACTTGTTTATTGCAGCTTATAATGGTTACAAATAAAGCAATAGCATCACAAATTT
CACAAATAAAGCATTTTTTTCACTGCATTCTAGTTGTGGTTTGTCCAAACTCATCAATGTATCTTAAGGC
GTAAATTGTAAGCGTTAATATTTTGTTAAAATTCGCGTTAAATTTTTGTTAAATCAGCTCATTTTTTAAC
CAATAGGCCGAAATCGGCAAAATCCCTTATAAATCAAAAGAATAGACCGAGATAGGGT
[37 nt withheld, positions 2929-2965]
AAAGAACGTGGACTCCAACGTCAAAGG
[49 nt withheld, positions 2993-3041]
T
[91 nt withheld, positions 3043-3133]
G
[124 nt withheld, positions 3135-3258]
CAGGTGGCACTTTTCGGGGAAATGTGCGCGGAACCCCTATTTGTTTATTTTTCTAAATACATTCAAATAT
GTATCCGCTCATGAGACAATAACCCTGATAAATGCTTCAATAATATTGAAAAAGGAAGAGTCCTGAGGCG
GAAAGAACCAGCTGTGGAATGTGTGTCAGTTAGGGTGTGGAAAGTCCCCAGGCTCCCCAGCAGGCAGAAG
TATGCAAAGCATGCATCTCAATTAGTCAGCAACCAGGTGTGGAAAGTCCCCAGGCTCCCCAGCAGGCAGA
AGTATGCAAAGCATGCATCTCAATTAGTCAGCAACCATAGTCCCGCCCCTAACTCCGCCCATCCCGCCCC
TAACTCCGCCCAGTTCCGCCCATTCTCCGCCCCATGGCTGACTAATTTTTTTTATTTATGCAGAGGCCGA
GGCCGCCTCGGCCTCTGAGCTATTCCAGAAGTAGTGAGGAGGCTTTTTTGGAGGCCTAGGCTTTTGCAAA
GATCGATCAAGAGACAGGATGAGGATCGTTTCGCATGATTGAACAAGATGGATTGCACGCAGGTTCTCCG
GCCGCTTGGGTGGAGAGGCTATTCGGCTATGACTGGGCACAACAGACAATCGGCTGCTCTGATGCCGCCG
TGTTCCGGCTGTCAGCGCAGGGGCGCCCGGTTCTTTTTGTCAAGACCGACCTGTCCGGTGCCCTGAATGA
ACTGCAAGACGAGGCAGCGCGGCTATCGTGGCTGGCCACGACGGGCGTTCCTTGCGCAGCTGTGCTCGAC
GTTGTCACTGAAGCGGGAAGGGACTGGCTGCTATTGGGCGAAGTGCCGGGGCAGGATCTCCTGTCATCTC
ACCTTGCTCCTGCCGAGAAAGTATCCATCATGGCTGATGCAATGCGGCGGCTGCATACGCTTGATCCGGC
TACCTGCCCATTCGACCACCAAGCGAAACATCGCATCGAGCGAGCACGTACTCGGATGGAAGCCGGTCTT
GTCGATCAGGATGATCTGGACGAAGAGCATCAGGGGCTCGCGCCAGCCGAACTGTTCGCCAGGCTCAAGG
CGAGCATGCCCGACGGCGAGGATCTCGTCGTGACCCATGGCGATGCCTGCTTGCCGAATATCATGGTGGA
AAATGGCCGCTTTTCTGGATTCATCGACTGTGGCCGGCTGGGTGTGGCGGACCGCTATCAGGACATAGCG
TTGGCTACCCGTGATATTGCTGAAGAGCTTGGCGGCGAATGGGCTGACCGCTTCCTCGTGCTTTACGGTA
TCGCCGCTCCCGATTCGCAGCGCATCGCCTTCTATCGCCTTCTTGACGAGTTCTTCTGAGCGGGACTCTG
GGGTTCGAAATGACCGACCAAGCGACGCCCAACCTGCCATCACGAGATTTCGATTCCACCGCCGCCTTCT
ATGAAAGGTTGGGCTTCGGAATCGTTTTCCGGGACGCCGGCTGGATGATCCTCCAGCGCGGGGATCTCAT
GCTGGAGTTCTTCGCCCACCCTAGGGGGAGGCTAACTGAAACACGGAAGGAGACAATACCGGAAGGAACC
CGCGCTATGACGGCAATAAAAAGACAGAATAAAACGCACGGTGTTGGGTCGTTTGTTCATAAACGCGGGG
TTCGGTCCCAGGGCTGGCACTCTGTCGATACCCCACCGAGACCCCATTGGGGCCAATACGCCCGCGTTTC
TTCCTTTTCCCCACCCCACCCCCCAAGTTCGGGTGAAGGCCCAGGGCTCGCAGCCAACGTCGGGGCGGCA
GGCCCTGCCATAGCCTCAGGTTACTCATATATACTTTAGATTGATTTAAAACTTCATTTTTAATTTAAAA
GGATCTAGGTGAAGATCCTTTTTGATAATCTCATGACCAAAATCCCTTAACGTGAGTTTTCGTTCCACTG
AGCGTCAGACCCCGTAGAAAAGATCAAAGGATCTTCTTGAGATCCTTTTTTTCTGCGCGTAATCTGCTGC
TTGCAAACAAAAAAACCACCGCTACCAGCGGTGGTTTGTTTGCCGGATCAAGAGCTACCAACTCTTTTTC
CGAAGGTAACTGGCTTCAGCAGAGCGCAGATACCAAATACTGTTCTTCTAGTGTAGCCGTAGTTAGGCCA
CCACTTCAAGAACTCTGTAGCACCGCCTACATACCTCGCTCTGCTAATCCTGTTACCAGTGGCTGCTGCC
AGTGGCGATAAGTCGTGTCTTACCGGGTTGGACTCAAGACGATAGTTACCGGATAAGGCGCAGCGGTCGG
GCTGAACGGGGGGTTCGTGCACACAGCCCAGCTTGGAGCGAACGACCTACACCGAACTGAGATACCTACA
GCGTGAGCTATGAGAAAGCGCCACGCTTCCCGAAGGGAGAAAGGCGGACAGGTATCCGGTAAGCGGCAGG
GTCGGAACAGGAGAGCGCACGAGGGAGCTTCCAGGGGGAAACGCCTGGTATCTTTATAGTCCTGTCGGGT
TTCGCCACCTCTGACTTGAGCGTCGATTTTTGTGATGCTCGTCAGGGGGGCGGAGCCTATGGAAAAACGC
CAGCAACGCGGCCTTTTTACGGTTCCTGGCCTTTTGCTGGCCTTTTGCTCACATGTTCTTTCCTGCGTTA
TCCCCTGATTCTGTGGATAACCGTATTACCGCCATGCATTAGTTATTAATAGTAATCAATTACGGGGTCA
TTAGTTCATAGCCCATATATGGAGTTCCGCGTTACATAACTTACGGTAAATGGCCCGCCTGGCTGACCGC
CCAACGACCCCCGCCCATTGACGTCAATAATGACGTATGTTCCCATAGTAACGCCAATAGGGACTTTCCA
TTGACGTCAATGGGTGGAGTATTTACGGTAAACTGCCCACTTGGCAGTACATCAAGTGTATCATATGCCA
AGTACGCCCCCTATTGACGTCAATGACGGTAAATGGCCCGCCTGGCATTATGCCCAGTACATGACCTTAT
GGGACTTTCCTACTTGGCAGTACATCTA
Features (pLannotate 1.2.2; 16 found; start..end, strand, type, name):
     26..229     +  promoter       CMV promoter: human cytomegalovirus (CMV) immediate early promoter
    252..288     +  misc_feature   MCS (fragment): multiple cloning site
    424..1812    +  CDS            ABHD16A (fragment): ABHGA_HUMAN - Also known as BAT5 From Homo sapiens (Human).
   1813..1835    +  misc_feature   MCS (fragment): multiple cloning site
   1843..2550    +  CDS            mNeonGreen: mNeonGreen is a basic (constitutively fluorescent) green/yellow fluorescent protein published in 2013, derived from Branchiostoma lanceolatum. It is reported to be a very rapidly-maturing monomer with moderate acid sensitivity.
   2569..2652    +  CDS            large T antigen (fragment): large T antigen from SV40 (simian virus 40)
   2675..2796    +  polyA_signal   SV40 poly(A) signal: SV40 polyadenylation signal
   2830..3258    -  rep_origin     f1 ori (sequence partly withheld): f1 bacteriophage origin of replication; arrow indicates direction of (+) strand synthesis
   3285..3389    +  promoter       AmpR promoter: bla
   3391..3748    +  promoter       SV40 promoter: SV40 enhancer and early promoter
   3783..4577    +  CDS            NeoR/KanR: aminoglycoside phosphotransferase from Tn5; aph(3')-II (or nptII); confers resistance to neomycin, kanamycin, and G418 (Geneticin®)
   4598..4750    +  CDS            ble (fragment): BLE_KLEPN - Experimental evidence at protein level: Swiss-Prot protein existence level 1. Binding protein with a strong affinity to the bleomycin family of antibiotics. Binds to CL990; an antimitotic-antibiotic compound. From Klebsiella pneumoniae.
   4809..4856    +  polyA_signal   HSV TK poly(A) signal: herpes simplex virus thymidine kinase polyadenylation signal (Cole and Stacy, 1985)
   4947..4963    -  polyA_signal   bGH poly(A) signal (fragment): bovine growth hormone polyadenylation signal
   5185..5773    +  rep_origin     ori: high-copy-number ColE1/pMB1/pBR322/pUC origin of replication
   5948..25      +  enhancer       CMV enhancer (across the origin): human cytomegalovirus immediate early enhancer
