[The description below was written by a language model from this plasmid's Addgene catalogue record and pLannotate feature annotations shown in this document.]
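Description:
Tom70NTD-ABHD16Acyto-mNG is a mammalian expression plasmid of about 6.2 kb, built by Gibson cloning into an existing ABHD16A-mNeonGreen vector. It propagates in E. coli at high copy from a ColE1/pUC-type origin and is selected with kanamycin. The resistance gene is the Tn5 aminoglycoside phosphotransferase (NeoR/KanR), placed behind tandem bacterial (AmpR) and SV40 early promoters and followed by an HSV TK polyadenylation signal. The same cassette can therefore confer G418 resistance in mammalian cells. An f1 origin is also present. The short fragments annotated as ble, SV40 large T antigen and bGH poly(A) appear to be backbone remnants rather than functional elements.

The payload is a single fusion open reading frame driven by the CMV immediate early enhancer and promoter and terminated by an SV40 poly(A) signal. A 198 bp insert encoding the human TOM70 (TOMM70) N-terminal domain lies at the 5' end. The feature table does not annotate it separately, but it would fit the unannotated gap between the multiple cloning site fragment and the ABHD16A coding fragment. It is followed by the cytoplasmic domain of human ABHD16A (annotated as a partial ABHD16A CDS), a short linker derived from cloning-site sequence, and C-terminal mNeonGreen, a bright monomeric green/yellow fluorescent protein.

According to the record, the fusion localizes ABHD16A to the outer mitochondrial membrane, presumably with the TOM70 N-terminal domain serving as the membrane-targeting anchor. The construct thus allows fluorescence imaging of the relocalized protein in mammalian cells. It was deposited with a study describing an ER phospholipid hydrolase that drives ER-associated mitochondrial constriction for fission and fusion.
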