Addgene plasmid #195159: Tom70NTD-ABHD16Acyto-mNG
Purpose: mammalian expression of outer mitochondrial membrane localized ABHD16A tagged with mNeonGreen
Depositing lab: Gia Voeltz. Depositing organization: University of Colorado, Boulder. Publication: An ER phospholipid hydrolase drives ER-associated mitochondrial constriction for fission and fusion. Nguyen TT, Voeltz GK. Elife. 2022 Nov 30;11:e84279. doi: 10.7554/eLife.84279. PubMed 36448541.
Backbone
  Vector backbone: ABHD16A-mNG
  Vector type: Mammalian Expression
Growth in bacteria
  Bacterial resistance: Kanamycin, 50 μg/mL
  Growth temperature: 37°C
  Growth strain: DH5alpha
  Copy number: High Copy
Gene/Insert
  Gene/Insert name: Tom70NTD (alt name: Mitochondrial import receptor subunit TOM70 N-terminal domain)
  Species: H. sapiens (human)
  Insert size (bp): 198
  Mutation: None
  Entrez Gene: TOMM70 (a.k.a. TOMM70A, Tom70)
  Promoter: CMV
  Tag / fusion protein: ABHD16A cytoplasmic domain and mNeonGreen (C terminal on backbone)
  Cloning method: Gibson Cloning
Terms and licenses: Academic/Nonprofit Terms; Industry Terms: Not Available to Industry
How to cite: Tom70NTD-ABHD16Acyto-mNG was a gift from Gia Voeltz (Addgene plasmid # 195159 ; http://n2t.net/addgene:195159 ; RRID:Addgene_195159)
